Addgene plasmid #143082: TFORF0935
Purpose: Lentiviral vector for overexpressing transcription factor ORFs with unique 24-bp barcodes. Barcodes facilitate identification of transcription factors in pooled screens.
Depositing lab: Feng Zhang. Depositing organization: Broad Institute. Publication: A transcription factor atlas of directed differentiation. Joung J, Ma S, Tay T, Geiger-Schuller KR, Kirchgatterer PC, Verdine VK, Guo B, Arias-Garcia MA, Allen WE, Singh A, Kuksenko O, Abudayyeh OO, Gootenberg JS, Fu Z, Macrae RK, Buenrostro JD, Regev A, Zhang F. Cell. 2023 Jan 5;186(1):209-229.e26. doi: 10.1016/j.cell.2022.11.026. PubMed 36608654.
Backbone
  Vector backbone: pLX_TRC317
  Backbone manufacturer: Broad Institute Genetic Perturbation Platform
  Backbone size w/o insert (bp): 8264
  Vector type: Mammalian Expression, Lentiviral
  Selectable markers: Puromycin
Growth in bacteria
  Bacterial resistance: Ampicillin, 100 μg/mL
  Growth temperature: 37°C
  Growth strain: NEB Stable
  Copy number: High Copy
Gene/Insert
  Gene/Insert name: ZNF84
  Species: H. sapiens (human)
  Insert size (bp): 2318
  Entrez Gene: ZNF84 (a.k.a. HPF2)
  Promoter: EF1a
  Cloning method: Unknown
  Sequencing primers: 5′ GGGTGGAGACTGAAGTTAGGCCAG; 3′ CACATAGCGTAAAAGGAGCAACATAG
Terms and licenses: Academic/Nonprofit Terms; Industry Terms: Not Available to Industry
Depositor comments: NM_003428,NM_001289971,NM_001127372,XM_005266185,XM_005266186,XM_011534832,NM_001289972,ENST00000392319,ENST00000539354,ENST00000327668 . The transcription factor ORF portion of this plasmid was synthesized by Genewiz. Please test multiple small colonies in case of plasmid recombination. To make this collection available in a timely manner, a portion of this collection was not fully sequenced by Addgene. If an Addgene verified full plasmid sequence is not available, please contact us prior to placing an order to request the full sequence.
How to cite: TFORF0935 was a gift from Feng Zhang (Addgene plasmid # 143082 ; http://n2t.net/addgene:143082 ; RRID:Addgene_143082)
