[The description below was written by a language model from this plasmid's Addgene catalogue record and pLannotate feature annotations shown in this document.]
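Description:
TFORF0935 is a lentiviral mammalian expression plasmid built on the pLX_TRC317 backbone. It carries the human zinc-finger transcription factor gene ZNF84 (also known as HPF2) as an overexpression ORF tagged with a unique 24-bp barcode. It is propagated in E. coli through a high-copy ColE1/pUC-type origin with ampicillin resistance (AmpR under its own bla promoter). An f1 origin and remnants of a lac/lacZα cloning region with T7 and T3 promoters are also present in the bacterial portion. The depositor warns of possible plasmid recombination, which is common for LTR-containing vectors.

The transfer cassette has a third-generation design. An RSV promoter drives a truncated HIV-1 5' LTR, followed by the Ψ packaging signal with a gag fragment, the RRE for Rev-dependent export of the genomic RNA, a cPPT/CTS element, and a self-inactivating ΔU3 3' LTR with a downstream SV40 polyadenylation signal. Within the provirus, an SV40 early promoter/origin segment precedes the puromycin N-acetyltransferase gene, allowing selection of transduced cells. The EF-1α promoter then drives constitutive expression of ZNF84, with a WPRE downstream to enhance transcript stability and expression. The automated annotation labels only the first roughly 700 bp after the promoter as ZNF84, whereas the catalogue lists a 2,318-bp insert. The unannotated stretch up to the WPRE presumably holds the rest of the ORF and the barcode, though the barcode is not explicitly annotated.

The plasmid belongs to a barcoded transcription factor ORF collection. The barcodes allow each factor to be identified in pooled overexpression screens, such as those probing directed cell differentiation.
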