Features (pLannotate 1.2.2; 31 found; start..end, strand, type, name):
      5..231     +  promoter       RSV promoter: Rous sarcoma virus enhancer/promoter
    232..412     +  LTR            5' LTR (truncated): truncated 5' long terminal repeat (LTR) from HIV-1
    459..584     +  misc_feature   HIV-1 Ψ: packaging signal of human immunodeficiency virus type 1
    568..931     +  CDS            HIV-1 gag (fragment): gag protein from human immunodeficiency virus 1; gag
   1077..1310    +  misc_feature   RRE: The Rev response element (RRE) of HIV-1 allows for Rev-dependent mRNA export from the nucleus to the cytoplasm.
   1687..1713    +  CDS            Rev (fragment): human immunodeficiency virus 1 (HIV-1) Rev protein; rev; enhances nuclear export of unspliced and incompletely spliced viral mRNAs
   1720..1743    +  promoter       SV40 promoter (fragment): SV40 early promoter
   1744..1815    +  promoter       SV40 promoter (fragment): SV40 enhancer and early promoter
   1839..1974    +  rep_origin     SV40 ori: SV40 origin of replication
   2020..2616    +  CDS            PuroR (fragment): puromycin N-acetyltransferase; pac from Streptomyces; confers resistance to puromycin
   2665..2782    +  misc_feature   cPPT/CTS: central polypurine tract and central termination sequence of HIV-1
   2847..2913    +  CDS            small t antigen (fragment): SV40 (simian virus 40) small t antigen
   2920..4098    +  promoter       EF-1α promoter: strong constitutive promoter for human elongation factor EF-1α
   4115..4822    +  CDS            ZNF84 (fragment): ZNF84_HUMAN - Experimental evidence at protein level: Swiss-Prot protein existence level 1. May be involved in transcriptional regulation. From Homo sapiens (Human).
   6344..6397    +  promoter       U6 promoter (fragment): RNA polymerase III promoter for human U6 snRNA
   6439..7027    +  misc_feature   WPRE: woodchuck hepatitis virus posttranscriptional regulatory element
   7078..7097    +  misc_feature   cPPT/CTS (fragment): central polypurine tract and central termination sequence of HIV-1
   7099..7332    +  LTR            3' LTR (ΔU3): self-inactivating 3' long terminal repeat (LTR) from HIV-1
   7410..7531    +  polyA_signal   SV40 poly(A) signal: SV40 polyadenylation signal
   7571..7706    +  rep_origin     SV40 ori: SV40 origin of replication
   7727..7745    -  promoter       T7 promoter: promoter for bacteriophage T7 RNA polymerase
   7753..7908    +  CDS            lacZα (fragment): LacZα fragment of β-galactosidase; lacZ fragment
   7913..8341    +  rep_origin     f1 ori (sequence partly withheld): f1 bacteriophage origin of replication; arrow indicates direction of (+) strand synthesis
   8394..8498    +  promoter       AmpR promoter: bla
   8499..9359    +  CDS            AmpR: β-lactamase; bla; confers resistance to ampicillin, carbenicillin, and related antibiotics
   9530..10118   +  rep_origin     ori: high-copy-number ColE1/pMB1/pBR322/pUC origin of replication
  10301..10393   +  CDS            lacI (fragment): lac repressor; lacI; The lac repressor binds to the lac operator to inhibit transcription in E. coli. This inhibition can be relieved by adding lactose or isopropyl-β-D-thiogalactopyranoside (IPTG).
  10406..10427   +  protein_bind   CAP binding site: CAP binding activates transcription in the presence of cAMP. E. coli catabolite activator protein
  10442..10472   +  promoter       lac promoter: promoter for the E. coli lac operon
  10480..10496   +  protein_bind   lac operator: The lac repressor binds to the lac operator to inhibit transcription in E. coli. This inhibition can be relieved by adding lactose or isopropyl-β-D-thiogalactopyranoside (IPTG). lac repressor encoded by lacI
  10541..10559   +  promoter       T3 promoter: promoter for bacteriophage T3 RNA polymerase
>Addgene plasmid #143082 | TFORF0935 | addgene full sequence | sequence record 399010 | Addgene NGS Result
TTAATGTAGTCTTATGCAATACTCTTGTAGTCTTGCAACATGGTAACGATGAGTTAGCAACATGCCTTAC
AAGGAGAGAAAAAGCACCGTGCATGCCGATTGGTGGAAGTAAGGTGGTACGATCGTGCCTTATTAGGAAG
GCAACAGACGGGTCTGACATGGATTGGACGAACCACTGAATTGCCGCATTGCAGAGATATTGTATTTAAG
TGCCTAGCTCGATACATAAACGGGTCTCTCTGGTTAGACCAGATCTGAGCCTGGGAGCTCTCTGGCTAAC
TAGGGAACCCACTGCTTAAGCCTCAATAAAGCTTGCCTTGAGTGCTTCAAGTAGTGTGTGCCCGTCTGTT
GTGTGACTCTGGTAACTAGAGATCCCTCAGACCCTTTTAGTCAGTGTGGAAAATCTCTAGCAGTGGCGCC
CGAACAGGGACTTGAAAGCGAAAGGGAAACCAGAGGAGCTCTCTCGACGCAGGACTCGGCTTGCTGAAGC
GCGCACGGCAAGAGGCGAGGGGCGGCGACTGGTGAGTACGCCAAAAATTTTGACTAGCGGAGGCTAGAAG
GAGAGAGATGGGTGCGAGAGCGTCAGTATTAAGCGGGGGAGAATTAGATCGCGATGGGAAAAAATTCGGT
TAAGGCCAGGGGGAAAGAAAAAATATAAATTAAAACATATAGTATGGGCAAGCAGGGAGCTAGAACGATT
CGCAGTTAATCCTGGCCTGTTAGAAACATCAGAAGGCTGTAGACAAATACTGGGACAGCTACAACCATCC
CTTCAGACAGGATCAGAAGAACTTAGATCATTATATAATACAGTAGCAACCCTCTATTGTGTGCATCAAA
GGATAGAGATAAAAGACACCAAGGAAGCTTTAGACAAGATAGAGGAAGAGCAAAACAAAAGTAAGACCAC
CGCACAGCAAGCGGCCGCTGATCTTCAGACCTGGAGGAGGAGATATGAGGGACAATTGGAGAAGTGAATT
ATATAAATATAAAGTAGTAAAAATTGAACCATTAGGAGTAGCACCCACCAAGGCAAAGAGAAGAGTGGTG
CAGAGAGAAAAAAGAGCAGTGGGAATAGGAGCTTTGTTCCTTGGGTTCTTGGGAGCAGCAGGAAGCACTA
TGGGCGCAGCGTCAATGACGCTGACGGTACAGGCCAGACAATTATTGTCTGGTATAGTGCAGCAGCAGAA
CAATTTGCTGAGGGCTATTGAGGCGCAACAGCATCTGTTGCAACTCACAGTCTGGGGCATCAAGCAGCTC
CAGGCAAGAATCCTGGCTGTGGAAAGATACCTAAAGGATCAACAGCTCCTGGGGATTTGGGGTTGCTCTG
GAAAACTCATTTGCACCACTGCTGTGCCTTGGAATGCTAGTTGGAGTAATAAATCTCTGGAACAGATTTG
GAATCACACGACCTGGATGGAGTGGGACAGAGAAATTAACAATTACACAAGCTTAATACACTCCTTAATT
GAAGAATCGCAAAACCAGCAAGAAAAGAATGAACAAGAATTATTGGAATTAGATAAATGGGCAAGTTTGT
GGAATTGGTTTAACATAACAAATTGGCTGTGGTATATAAAATTATTCATAATGATAGTAGGAGGCTTGGT
AGGTTTAAGAATAGTTTTTGCTGTACTTTCTATAGTGAATAGAGTTAGGCAGGGATATTCACCATTATCG
TTTCAGACCCACCTCCCAACCCCGAGGGGACCCATGCATTGCATCTCAATTAGTCAGCAACCAGGTGTGG
AAAGTCCCCAGGCTCCCCAGCAGGCAGAAGTATGCAAAGCATGCGTCTCAATTAGTCAGCAACCATAGTC
CCGCCCCTAACTCCGCCCATCCCGCCCCTAACTCCGCCCAGTTCCGCCCATTCTCCGCCCCATGGCTGAC
TAATTTTTTTTATTTATGCAGAGGCCGAGGCCGCCTCGGCCTCTGAGCTATTCCAGAAGTAGTGAGGAGG
CTTTTTTGGAGGCCTAGGCTTTTGCAAAAAGCTTTCTAGAGGTACCACCGGAGCTTACCATGACCGAGTA
CAAGCCCACGGTGCGCCTCGCCACCCGCGACGACGTCCCCAGGGCCGTACGCACCCTCGCCGCCGCGTTC
GCCGACTACCCCGCCACGCGCCACACCGTCGATCCGGACCGCCACATCGAGCGGGTCACCGAGCTGCAAG
AACTCTTCCTCACGCGCGTCGGGCTCGACATCGGCAAGGTGTGGGTCGCGGACGACGGCGCCGCCGTGGC
GGTCTGGACCACGCCGGAGAGCGTCGAAGCGGGGGCGGTGTTCGCCGAGATCGGCCCGCGCATGGCCGAG
TTGAGCGGTTCCCGGCTGGCCGCGCAGCAACAGATGGAAGGCCTCCTGGCGCCGCACCGGCCCAAGGAGC
CCGCGTGGTTCCTGGCCACCGTCGGCGTCTCGCCCGACCACCAGGGCAAGGGTCTGGGCAGCGCCGTCGT
GCTCCCCGGAGTGGAGGCGGCCGAGCGCGCCGGGGTGCCCGCCTTCCTGGAGACCTCCGCGCCCCGCAAC
CTCCCCTTCTACGAGCGGCTCGGCTTCACCGTCACCGCCGACGTCGAGGTGCCCGAAGGACCGCGCACCT
GGTGCATGACCCGCAAGCCCGGTGCCAGTTAACGAATTCTAGATCTTGAGACAAATGGCAGTATTCATCC
ACAATTTTAAAAGAAAAGGGGGGATTGGGGGGTACAGTGCAGGGGAAAGAATAGTAGACATAATAGCAAC
AGACATACAAACTAAAGAATTACAAAAACAAATTACAAAAATTCAAAATTTTCGGGTTTATTACAGGGAC
AGCAGAGATCCACTTTGGCGCCGGCTCGAGGCCTGCAGGTGCAAAGATGGATAAAGTTTTAAACAGAGAG
GAATCTTTGCAGCTAATGGACCTTCTAGGTCTTGAAAGGAGTGGGAATTGGCTCCGGTGCCCGTCAGTGG
GCAGAGCGCACATCGCCCACAGTCCCCGAGAAGTTGGGGGGAGGGGTCGGCAATTGAACCGGTGCCTAGA
GAAGGTGGCGCGGGGTAAACTGGGAAAGTGATGTCGTGTACTGGCTCCGCCTTTTTCCCGAGGGTGGGGG
AGAACCGTATATAAGTGCAGTAGTCGCCGTGAACGTTCTTTTTCGCAACGGGTTTGCCGCCAGAACACAG
GTAAGTGCCGTGTGTGGTTCCCGCGGGCCTGGCCTCTTTACGGGTTATGGCCCTTGCGTGCCTTGAATTA
CTTCCACCTGGCTGCAGTACGTGATTCTTGATCCCGAGCTTCGGGTTGGAAGTGGGTGGGAGAGTTCGAG
GCCTTGCGCTTAAGGAGCCCCTTCGCCTCGTGCTTGAGTTGAGGCCTGGCCTGGGCGCTGGGGCCGCCGC
GTGCGAATCTGGTGGCACCTTCGCGCCTGTCTCGCTGCTTTCGATAAGTCTCTAGCCATTTAAAATTTTT
GATGACCTGCTGCGACGCTTTTTTTCTGGCAAGATAGTCTTGTAAATGCGGGCCAAGATCTGCACACTGG
TATTTCGGTTTTTGGGGCCGCGGGCGGCGACGGGGCCCGTGCGTCCCAGCGCACATGTTCGGCGAGGCGG
GGCCTGCGAGCGCGGCCACCGAGAATCGGACGGGGGTAGTCTCAAGCTGGCCGGCCTGCTCTGGTGCCTG
GCCTCGCGCCGCCGTGTATCGCCCCGCCCTGGGCGGCAAGGCTGGCCCGGTCGGCACCAGTTGCGTGAGC
GGAAAGATGGCCGCTTCCCGGCCCTGCTGCAGGGAGCTCAAAATGGAGGACGCGGCGCTCGGGAGAGCGG
GCGGGTGAGTCACCCACACAAAGGAAAAGGGCCTTTCCGTCCTCAGCCGTCGCTTCATGTGACTCCACGG
AGTACCGGGCGCCGTCCAGGCACCTCGATTAGTTCTCGAGCTTTTGGAGTACGTCGTCTTTAGGTTGGGG
GGAGGGGTTTTATGCGATGGAGTTTCCCCACACTGAGTGGGTGGAGACTGAAGTTAGGCCAGCTTGGCAC
TTGATGTAATTCTCCTTGGAATTTGCCCTTTTTGAGTTTGGATCTTGGTTCATTCTCAAGCCTCAGACAG
TGGTTCAAAGTTTTTTTCTTCCATTTCAGGTGTCGTGAGGCTAGCACCGCCACCATGACCATGTTACAGG
AGTCATTCTCATTTGACGATTTATCTGTGGACTTCACCCAAAAGGAGTGGCAGCTACTGGATCCCTCTCA
GAAGAATTTATACAAGGATGTGATGTTGGAGAACTATAGCAGCCTAGTGTCACTGGGGTATGAAGTTATG
AAACCAGATGTCATCTTCAAATTGGAGCAAGGAGAAGAGCCGTGGGTAGGAGATGGAGAAATTCCAAGTT
CAGATTCTCCAGAAGTCTGGAAAGTAGATGGTAACATGATGTGGCACCAGGATAACCAAGACAAGCTTAA
AATTATAAAAAGAGGTCATGAATGTGATGCATTTGGAAAAAATTTCAATCTGAACATGAACTTTGTTCCT
TTAAGGAAATCAAACAGTGAAGGTGACTTAGATGGATTGATTTTAAAACATCATTTAGATTTGCTTATTC
CAAAAGGAGATTATGGAAAAGCAGAATCAGATGACTTTAATGTGTTTGATAATTTTTTTCTCCATTCCAA
GCCTGAGGATACTGATACCTGGTTAAAATACTATGACTGTGATAAATATAAAGAGAGCTATAAAAAGTCA
CAGATTATCATATATCATAGAAATCGTTTAGGGGAGAAACTCTATGAATGCAGTGAATGTAGGAAGCGCT
TCAGTAAGAAACCAAGTCTCATTAAACATCAGAGCAGACATATAAGAGACATAGCCTTTGGCTGTGGTAA
TTGTGGCAAAACCTTTCCCCAGAAGTCTCAGTTTATTACACATCACAGAACTCATACAGGAGAAAAACCT
TATAATTGTAGCCAGTGTGGGAAAGCCTTCTCCCAAAAGTCACAGCTCACATCCCATCAGCGGACACATA
CAGGAGAGAAACCTTATGAGTGTGGTGAATGTGGGAAAGCCTTCTCCCGGAAGTCACATCTCATATCGCA
TTGGAGAACACACACAGGAGAGAAACCCTATGGATGCAATGAATGTGGGAGGGCCTTTAGTGAAAAGTCC
AATCTCATTAACCATCAGAGAATTCATACCGGTGAGAAGCCTTTTGAATGCAGGGAATGTGGGAAAGCCT
TCAGCAGGAAGTCACAACTCGTTACACATCACAGAACTCACACAGGAACAAAACCCTTTGGATGTAGTGA
TTGTAGAAAAGCATTCTTTGAGAAGTCAGAGCTTATTAGACATCAGACAATTCATACTGGAGAGAAACCC
TATGAATGCAGCGAGTGTAGGAAAGCATTTAGAGAGAGGTCGAGTCTCATTAATCATCAGAGAACACATA
CAGGAGAGAAACCTCATGGATGCATTCAGTGTGGGAAGGCCTTCTCCCAGAAGTCACATCTCATATCACA
TCAGATGACACACACAGGAGAAAAACCCTTTATATGCAGTAAATGTGGGAAAGCCTTCAGCAGGAAATCA
CAGCTCGTTAGACATCAGAGAACTCATACGGGAGAAAAACCGTATGAATGCAGTGAGTGTGGGAAAGCTT
TCAGTGAAAAATTAAGTCTCACTAATCATCAAAGAATTCATACAGGAGAAAAACCATATGTATGCAGTGA
ATGTGGGAAAGCCTTTTGTCAGAAGTCACATCTCATATCACATCAGAGGACACATACAGGGGAGAAACCC
TATGAATGCAGTGAATGTGGGAAGGCCTTTGGTGAGAAGTCAAGTCTTGCAACTCATCAGAGAACTCATA
CTGGAGAAAAACCGTATGAATGCAGGGACTGTGAAAAAGCTTTCTCCCAGAAATCACAGCTAAATACCCA
TCAGAGAATTCACACTGGAGAGAAACCCTATGAATGCAGTCTTTGTAGGAAAGCTTTTTTTGAGAAGTCG
GAGCTAATTAGACATCTGAGAACTCATACAGGAGAAAAACCTTATGAATGCAATGAATGTAGAAAAGCCT
TCAGGGAGAAGTCAAGTCTCATCAATCATCAGAGAATACATACAGGAGAGAAGCCTTTTGAATGCAGTGA
GTGTGGCAAAGCTTTCTCTCGGAAGTCACACCTTATACCACATCAAAGGACACATACGGGTGAGAAACCC
TATGGATGCAGTGAATGTAGGAAGGCCTTCTCTCAGAAGTCACAGCTGGTTAATCATCAGAGAATTCATA
CAGGAGAGAAGCCTTATCGATGCATTGAATGTGGGAAAGCTTTCTCACAGAAGTCACAGCTCATCAATCA
TCAGAGAACTCATACAGTAAAAAAATCCTAGTAATGAACTAGTCCGTAACTTGAAAGTATTTCGATTTCT
TGGCTTTATATATCTTGTGGAAAGGACGAGCTTCGCTAGAGTAGAAATCTCCCACGCGTTAAGTCGACAA
TCAACCTCTGGATTACAAAATTTGTGAAAGATTGACTGGTATTCTTAACTATGTTGCTCCTTTTACGCTA
TGTGGATACGCTGCTTTAATGCCTTTGTATCATGCTATTGCTTCCCGTATGGCTTTCATTTTCTCCTCCT
TGTATAAATCCTGGTTGCTGTCTCTTTATGAGGAGTTGTGGCCCGTTGTCAGGCAACGTGGCGTGGTGTG
CACTGTGTTTGCTGACGCAACCCCCACTGGTTGGGGCATTGCCACCACCTGTCAGCTCCTTTCCGGGACT
TTCGCTTTCCCCCTCCCTATTGCCACGGCGGAACTCATCGCCGCCTGCCTTGCCCGCTGCTGGACAGGGG
CTCGGCTGTTGGGCACTGACAATTCCGTGGTGTTGTCGGGGAAATCATCGTCCTTTCCTTGGCTGCTCGC
CTGTGTTGCCACCTGGATTCTGCGCGGGACGTCCTTCTGCTACGTCCCTTCGGCCCTCAATCCAGCGGAC
CTTCCTTCCCGCGGCCTGCTGCCGGCTCTGCGGCCTCTTCCGCGTCTTCGCCTTCGCCCTCAGACGAGTC
GGATCTCCCTTTGGGCCGCCTCCCCGCGTCGACTTTAAGACCAATGACTTACAAGGCAGCTGTAGATCTT
AGCCACTTTTTAAAAGAAAAGGGGGGACTGGAAGGGCTAATTCACTCCCAACGAAGACAAGATCTGCTTT
TTGCTTGTACTGGGTCTCTCTGGTTAGACCAGATCTGAGCCTGGGAGCTCTCTGGCTAACTAGGGAACCC
ACTGCTTAAGCCTCAATAAAGCTTGCCTTGAGTGCTTCAAGTAGTGTGTGCCCGTCTGTTGTGTGACTCT
GGTAACTAGAGATCCCTCAGACCCTTTTAGTCAGTGTGGAAAATCTCTAGCAGTACGTATAGTAGTTCAT
GTCATCTTATTATTCAGTATTTATAACTTGCAAAGAAATGAATATCAGAGAGTGAGAGGAACTTGTTTAT
TGCAGCTTATAATGGTTACAAATAAAGCAATAGCATCACAAATTTCACAAATAAAGCATTTTTTTCACTG
CATTCTAGTTGTGGTTTGTCCAAACTCATCAATGTATCTTATCATGTCTGGCTCTAGCTATCCCGCCCCT
AACTCCGCCCATCCCGCCCCTAACTCCGCCCAGTTCCGCCCATTCTCCGCCCCATGGCTGACTAATTTTT
TTTATTTATGCAGAGGCCGAGGCCGCCTCGGCCTCTGAGCTATTCCAGAAGTAGTGAGGAGGCTTTTTTG
GAGGCCTAGGGACGTACCCAATTCGCCCTATAGTGAGTCGTATTACGCGCGCTCACTGGCCGTCGTTTTA
CAACGTCGTGACTGGGAAAACCCTGGCGTTACCCAACTTAATCGCCTTGCAGCACATCCCCCTTTCGCCA
GCTGGCGTAATAGCGAAGAGGCCCGCACCGATCGCCCTTCCCAACAGTTGCGCAGCCTGAATGGCGAATG
GG
[124 nt withheld, positions 7913-8036]
C
[91 nt withheld, positions 8038-8128]
A
[49 nt withheld, positions 8130-8178]
CCTTTGACGTTGGAGTCCACGTTCTTT
[37 nt withheld, positions 8206-8242]
ACCCTATCTCGGTCTATTCTTTTGATTTATAAGGGATTTTGCCGATTTCGGCCTATTGGTTAAAAAATGA
GCTGATTTAACAAAAATTTAACGCGAATTTTAACAAAATATTAACGCTTACAATTTAGGTGGCACTTTTC
GGGGAAATGTGCGCGGAACCCCTATTTGTTTATTTTTCTAAATACATTCAAATATGTATCCGCTCATGAG
ACAATAACCCTGATAAATGCTTCAATAATATTGAAAAAGGAAGAGTATGAGTATTCAACATTTCCGTGTC
GCCCTTATTCCCTTTTTTGCGGCATTTTGCCTTCCTGTTTTTGCTCACCCAGAAACGCTGGTGAAAGTAA
AAGATGCTGAAGATCAGTTGGGTGCACGAGTGGGTTACATCGAACTGGATCTCAACAGCGGTAAGATCCT
TGAGAGTTTTCGCCCCGAAGAACGTTTTCCAATGATGAGCACTTTTAAAGTTCTGCTATGTGGCGCGGTA
TTATCCCGTATTGACGCCGGGCAAGAGCAACTCGGTCGCCGCATACACTATTCTCAGAATGACTTGGTTG
AGTACTCACCAGTCACAGAAAAGCATCTTACGGATGGCATGACAGTAAGAGAATTATGCAGTGCTGCCAT
AACCATGAGTGATAACACTGCGGCCAACTTACTTCTGACAACGATCGGAGGACCGAAGGAGCTAACCGCT
TTTTTGCACAACATGGGGGATCATGTAACTCGCCTTGATCGTTGGGAACCGGAGCTGAATGAAGCCATAC
CAAACGACGAGCGTGACACCACGATGCCTGTAGCAATGGCAACAACGTTGCGCAAACTATTAACTGGCGA
ACTACTTACTCTAGCTTCCCGGCAACAATTAATAGACTGGATGGAGGCGGATAAAGTTGCAGGACCACTT
CTGCGCTCGGCCCTTCCGGCTGGCTGGTTTATTGCTGATAAATCTGGAGCCGGTGAGCGTGGGTCTCGCG
GTATCATTGCAGCACTGGGGCCAGATGGTAAGCCCTCCCGTATCGTAGTTATCTACACGACGGGGAGTCA
GGCAACTATGGATGAACGAAATAGACAGATCGCTGAGATAGGTGCCTCACTGATTAAGCATTGGTAACTG
TCAGACCAAGTTTACTCATATATACTTTAGATTGATTTAAAACTTCATTTTTAATTTAAAAGGATCTAGG
TGAAGATCCTTTTTGATAATCTCATGACCAAAATCCCTTAACGTGAGTTTTCGTTCCACTGAGCGTCAGA
CCCCGTAGAAAAGATCAAAGGATCTTCTTGAGATCCTTTTTTTCTGCGCGTAATCTGCTGCTTGCAAACA
AAAAAACCACCGCTACCAGCGGTGGTTTGTTTGCCGGATCAAGAGCTACCAACTCTTTTTCCGAAGGTAA
CTGGCTTCAGCAGAGCGCAGATACCAAATACTGTTCTTCTAGTGTAGCCGTAGTTAGGCCACCACTTCAA
GAACTCTGTAGCACCGCCTACATACCTCGCTCTGCTAATCCTGTTACCAGTGGCTGCTGCCAGTGGCGAT
AAGTCGTGTCTTACCGGGTTGGACTCAAGACGATAGTTACCGGATAAGGCGCAGCGGTCGGGCTGAACGG
GGGGTTCGTGCACACAGCCCAGCTTGGAGCGAACGACCTACACCGAACTGAGATACCTACAGCGTGAGCT
ATGAGAAAGCGCCACGCTTCCCGAAGGGAGAAAGGCGGACAGGTATCCGGTAAGCGGCAGGGTCGGAACA
GGAGAGCGCACGAGGGAGCTTCCAGGGGGAAACGCCTGGTATCTTTATAGTCCTGTCGGGTTTCGCCACC
TCTGACTTGAGCGTCGATTTTTGTGATGCTCGTCAGGGGGGCGGAGCCTATGGAAAAACGCCAGCAACGC
GGCCTTTTTACGGTTCCTGGCCTTTTGCTGGCCTTTTGCTCACATGTTCTTTCCTGCGTTATCCCCTGAT
TCTGTGGATAACCGTATTACCGCCTTTGAGTGAGCTGATACCGCTCGCCGCAGCCGAACGACCGAGCGCA
GCGAGTCAGTGAGCGAGGAAGCGGAAGAGCGCCCAATACGCAAACCGCCTCTCCCCGCGCGTTGGCCGAT
TCATTAATGCAGCTGGCACGACAGGTTTCCCGACTGGAAAGCGGGCAGTGAGCGCAACGCAATTAATGTG
AGTTAGCTCACTCATTAGGCACCCCAGGCTTTACACTTTATGCTTCCGGCTCGTATGTTGTGTGGAATTG
TGAGCGGATAACAATTTCACACAGGAAACAGCTATGACCATGATTACGCCAAGCGCGCAATTAACCCTCA
CTAAAGGGAACAAAAGCTGGAGCTGCAAGC
