>Addgene plasmid #143082 | TFORF0935 | depositor partial sequence | sequence record 281384 | Insert
ACCGCCACCATGACCATGTTACAGGAGTCATTCTCATTTGACGATTTATCTGTGGACTTCACCCAAAAGG
AGTGGCAGCTACTGGATCCCTCTCAGAAGAATTTATACAAGGATGTGATGTTGGAGAACTATAGCAGCCT
AGTGTCACTGGGGTATGAAGTTATGAAACCAGATGTCATCTTCAAATTGGAGCAAGGAGAAGAGCCGTGG
GTAGGAGATGGAGAAATTCCAAGTTCAGATTCTCCAGAAGTCTGGAAAGTAGATGGTAACATGATGTGGC
ACCAGGATAACCAAGACAAGCTTAAAATTATAAAAAGAGGTCATGAATGTGATGCATTTGGAAAAAATTT
CAATCTGAACATGAACTTTGTTCCTTTAAGGAAATCAAACAGTGAAGGTGACTTAGATGGATTGATTTTA
AAACATCATTTAGATTTGCTTATTCCAAAAGGAGATTATGGAAAAGCAGAATCAGATGACTTTAATGTGT
TTGATAATTTTTTTCTCCATTCCAAGCCTGAGGATACTGATACCTGGTTAAAATACTATGACTGTGATAA
ATATAAAGAGAGCTATAAAAAGTCACAGATTATCATATATCATAGAAATCGTTTAGGGGAGAAACTCTAT
GAATGCAGTGAATGTAGGAAGCGCTTCAGTAAGAAACCAAGTCTCATTAAACATCAGAGCAGACATATAA
GAGACATAGCCTTTGGCTGTGGTAATTGTGGCAAAACCTTTCCCCAGAAGTCTCAGTTTATTACACATCA
CAGAACTCATACAGGAGAAAAACCTTATAATTGTAGCCAGTGTGGGAAAGCCTTCTCCCAAAAGTCACAG
CTCACATCCCATCAGCGGACACATACAGGAGAGAAACCTTATGAGTGTGGTGAATGTGGGAAAGCCTTCT
CCCGGAAGTCACATCTCATATCGCATTGGAGAACACACACAGGAGAGAAACCCTATGGATGCAATGAATG
TGGGAGGGCCTTTAGTGAAAAGTCCAATCTCATTAACCATCAGAGAATTCATACCGGTGAGAAGCCTTTT
GAATGCAGGGAATGTGGGAAAGCCTTCAGCAGGAAGTCACAACTCGTTACACATCACAGAACTCACACAG
GAACAAAACCCTTTGGATGTAGTGATTGTAGAAAAGCATTCTTTGAGAAGTCAGAGCTTATTAGACATCA
GACAATTCATACTGGAGAGAAACCCTATGAATGCAGCGAGTGTAGGAAAGCATTTAGAGAGAGGTCGAGT
CTCATTAATCATCAGAGAACACATACAGGAGAGAAACCTCATGGATGCATTCAGTGTGGGAAGGCCTTCT
CCCAGAAGTCACATCTCATATCACATCAGATGACACACACAGGAGAAAAACCCTTTATATGCAGTAAATG
TGGGAAAGCCTTCAGCAGGAAATCACAGCTCGTTAGACATCAGAGAACTCATACGGGAGAAAAACCGTAT
GAATGCAGTGAGTGTGGGAAAGCTTTCAGTGAAAAATTAAGTCTCACTAATCATCAAAGAATTCATACAG
GAGAAAAACCATATGTATGCAGTGAATGTGGGAAAGCCTTTTGTCAGAAGTCACATCTCATATCACATCA
GAGGACACATACAGGGGAGAAACCCTATGAATGCAGTGAATGTGGGAAGGCCTTTGGTGAGAAGTCAAGT
CTTGCAACTCATCAGAGAACTCATACTGGAGAAAAACCGTATGAATGCAGGGACTGTGAAAAAGCTTTCT
CCCAGAAATCACAGCTAAATACCCATCAGAGAATTCACACTGGAGAGAAACCCTATGAATGCAGTCTTTG
TAGGAAAGCTTTTTTTGAGAAGTCGGAGCTAATTAGACATCTGAGAACTCATACAGGAGAAAAACCTTAT
GAATGCAATGAATGTAGAAAAGCCTTCAGGGAGAAGTCAAGTCTCATCAATCATCAGAGAATACATACAG
GAGAGAAGCCTTTTGAATGCAGTGAGTGTGGCAAAGCTTTCTCTCGGAAGTCACACCTTATACCACATCA
AAGGACACATACGGGTGAGAAACCCTATGGATGCAGTGAATGTAGGAAGGCCTTCTCTCAGAAGTCACAG
CTGGTTAATCATCAGAGAATTCATACAGGAGAGAAGCCTTATCGATGCATTGAATGTGGGAAAGCTTTCT
CACAGAAGTCACAGCTCATCAATCATCAGAGAACTCATACAGTAAAAAAATCCTAGTAATGAACTAGTCC
GTAACTTGAAAGTATTTCGATTTCTTGGCTTTATATATCTTGTGGAAAGGACGAGCTTCGCTAGAGTAGA
AATCTCCC
