>Addgene plasmid #143082 | TFORF0935 | depositor partial sequence | sequence record 281385 | Barcode
GCTTCGCTAGAGTAGAAATCTCCC
